Addgene plasmid #24647: pMEP5-Flag Par6 WT
Depositing lab: Jeff Wrana. Depositing organization: Sinai Health System. Publication: Regulation of the polarity protein Par6 by TGFbeta receptors controls epithelial cell plasticity. Ozdamar B, Bose R, Barrios-Rodiles M, Wang HR, Zhang Y, Wrana JL. Science. 2005 Mar 11. 307(5715):1603-9. 10.1126/science.1105718 PubMed 15761148.
Backbone
  Vector backbone: pMEP4
  Backbone size w/o insert (bp): 10400
  Vector type: Mammalian Expression
Growth in bacteria
  Bacterial resistance: Ampicillin, 100 μg/mL
  Growth temperature: 37°C
  Growth strain: DH5alpha
  Copy number: High Copy
Gene/Insert
  Gene/Insert name: Par6
  Species: M. musculus (mouse)
  Entrez Gene: Pard6a (a.k.a. 0710008C04Rik, 2610010A15Rik, PAR-6A, PAR6alpha, Par-6, Par6, Par6c, TAX40, Tip-40)
  Tag / fusion protein: FLAG (N terminal on insert)
  Cloning method: Restriction Enzyme
  Sequencing primers: 5′ MT1-F; 3′ EBV_rev
Terms and licenses: Academic/Nonprofit Terms; Industry Terms
Depositor comments: there is a P4R in the amino acid sequence. Depositor is aware of the mutation, however it should not impair protein function.
How to cite: pMEP5-Flag Par6 WT was a gift from Jeff Wrana (Addgene plasmid # 24647 ; http://n2t.net/addgene:24647 ; RRID:Addgene_24647)
