[The description below was written by a language model from this plasmid's Addgene catalogue record.]
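Description:
pMEP5-Flag Par6 WT is a mammalian expression plasmid built on the pMEP4 backbone (about 10.4 kb without the insert) that carries wild-type mouse Par6, the product of the Pard6a gene, with a FLAG epitope fused to its N terminus. In bacteria it is maintained as a high-copy plasmid under ampicillin selection. The record does not list the promoter, the mammalian selection marker or any origin of replication, and no feature table is available. The sequencing primers named for the insert (a metallothionein-promoter forward primer and an EBV reverse primer) are consistent with the usual pMEP4 design, an episomal Epstein-Barr virus-based vector in which a metal-inducible metallothionein promoter drives the cloned gene, but this is an inference from the backbone and primer names rather than a stated fact. The name says pMEP5 while the backbone field says pMEP4, and the record does not explain the difference.

The insert was introduced by restriction enzyme cloning. The depositor notes a proline-to-arginine substitution at residue 4 of the protein and considers it unlikely to impair function, so the construct is still treated as the wild-type form. Par6 is a scaffold protein of the cell polarity machinery, and the associated publication concerns its regulation by TGF-beta receptors in the control of epithelial cell plasticity. The FLAG tag allows the expressed protein to be detected or immunoprecipitated with anti-FLAG antibodies. This makes the plasmid suitable for expressing tagged Par6 in mammalian cells to study its interactions, modification and role in polarity and epithelial transitions, likely as the reference alongside mutant versions.
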