>Addgene plasmid #24647 | pMEP5-Flag Par6 WT | addgene partial sequence | sequence record 30623 | 24647 with mPar6-R 5'-CATGTTTGTGCAGCCTCACT
TCTATAACTGAAGACACCTGGCGGAAATCTTGGGGCAAGCTGATTAACAAGGGTGGCCTGGTGCGCAGAG
GTGCCACTGGTCGTAGCAGGAGCCCTTTCTTGCGCCTTTGTAGAGAGTTGGAGGCAAAAGCCAGGCCACT
CGAGTCACCTTCTGCCCGTTTCTGAACCAAGAGGCGCAGAGGTGGGGGCCCGCTGGCCAGGGCCCGGTGC
AAACTGTCATCGTTGGTGAGGGGCAGCAAGTCACCGTGAGCATCCGTATAGCCAAGCAGGACGTCCAGGC
CAGGGATCTGGTGTACCACACACAGCAATCGCGAGAACTCCTGAAAGCCTCTCACCGAAGTGCGGGGTAG
TGCAAAGCGTCGGAACTCGGCGTCAAATTTGCTCTTCACCTCGACGATGCTATCGGGACTGCGCGCCGGA
GTCCTCTGCCGCCGGGCTTGTCGACCCTTGTCATCGTCGTCCTTGTAGTCCATGGTATCGATACGCGTGG
TACCCTCCGTGAGCTGAAGAGGCGGCTAGAGTCGGGACAGGTTGCACGCGGGTTCGCTGGGACTTGGAGG
AGGCGTGGTGGAGTGCAGCGCGGCAAGCAGTGTTTATAGCTAGAAAGAGCCGGGACGAGTGCAAAAGCCC
CGCCCCGGCCGGGCGCTGCCTGCACACGCCCCGCGCTGAGTCACTTGCGGCTCCAGGCGAAACACCCGGC
CGCGCGCACTGGGCCGGGCGCACCCGGCTCTGCACACGGGC
