>Addgene plasmid #24647 | pMEP5-Flag Par6 WT | addgene partial sequence | sequence record 30624 | 24647 with mPar6-F 5'-AACAGCCACAACCTCATCGT
GCGTATATGTGGTACGGGGGGCATCTGGGCGTCTGACAGGGCCTTCCTCTGTAGGGCCTGGGCCTACTGA
TCCTGACAGTGACGATGACAGCAGTGACCTGGTCATTGAGAATCGCCACCCTCCCTGTTCTAATGGGCTG
TCTCAGGGGCCCCTGTGCTGGGACCTGCAACCTGGCTGCCTACTTCCTGGTGCTGGCAGCTCTCTGCCCT
CCTTGGATAGCAGAGAGCAAGCCAATTCTGGCTGGGGGAATGGCATGCGAGGTGATGTTAGCGGCTTCAG
CCTCTGAGGATCCCCTTCAGTGCGTTGCTCAAGCATGTCATAATCTAGACCCGATCCAGACATGATAAGA
TACATTGATGAGTTTGGACAAACCACAACTAGAATGCAGTGAAAAAAATGCTTTATTTGTGAAATTTGTG
ATGCTATTGCTTTATTTGTAACCATTATAAGCTGCAATAAACAAGTTAACAACAACAATTGCATTCATTT
TATGTTTCAGGTTCAGGGGGAGGTGTGGGAGGTTTTTTAAAGCAAGTAAAACCTCTACAAATGTGGTATG
GCTGATTATGATCCGGCTGCCTCGCGCGTTTCGGTGATGACGGTGAAAACCTCTGACACATGCAGCTCCC
GGAGACGGTCACAGCTTGTCTGTAAGCGGATGCCGGGAGCAGACAAGCCCGTCAGGGCGCGTCAGCGGGT
GTTGGCGGGTGTCGGGGCGCAGCCATGAGGTCGACCTGCAGCCCAAGCTCAGATCCTCTACGCCGGACGC
ATCGTGGCCGGCATCACCGGCGCCACAGGTGCGGT
